>Addgene plasmid #37730 | pUASP YFP Rab26 DN | addgene partial sequence | sequence record 59080 | EGFP-C 5'-CATGGTCCTGCTGGAGTTCGTG-3'
TGTACAGTCCGGACTCAGATCTCGAGCTCAAGCTTCGAATTCTGCAGTCGACGGTACCGCGGGCCCGGGA
TCATCAACAAGTTTGTACAAAAAAGCAGGCTTAATGCACCCAGCCCCGTCCAACGCCCATCAGCAGCCCT
TCGATGATACGGTTAACCACAAGACGATCCTGCTGGGGGATTCGGGCGTGGGAAAGAACTCCTTCCTGGT
CAAATACAATACGGGCGAGTTCCGACTGGGTTCCTTTTCCGCCACAGTGGGCATTGCGCTTACGAACAAA
GTGGTGGTCGTCGATGGAACGCGCGTCAAGCTGCAAATCTGGGACACAGCTGGTCAGGAGCGATTCCGGA
GCGTTACCCACGCCTATTATCGCGACGCGCACGCTCTACTGCTGCTGTACGACGTGACCAACAAGACCAC
CTATGACAACATTCGCGCCTGGCTGGGCGAGATCCGGGAGTACGCGCAGGAGGACGTGGTCATCGTTTTA
ATAGGCAACAAGGCCGACTGCAGCGGCAGCGAGCGGCAGGTGAAGCGGGAGGATGGGGAGCGTTTGGGGC
GGGAGCACAACGTGCCCTTCATGGAGACCTCGGCCAAGACGGGACTCAATGTGGAGCTGTCCTTCACAGC
GGTGGCCAGGCAACTAAAGAGTCGCGGCTACGAGCACGGCGATGATGGAAAGTTCAATGTGCATGATTTT
GTGCGTGACAATACAAAGGCGCGCTCGGTTTGCGCCCAGTGCAGGAACATGTAAAACCCAGCTTTCTTGT
ACAAAGTGGTTGATGATCCTCTAGAGTCGACCTCGAACGTTAACGTTAACGTAACGTTAACTCGAGGAGC
TTGATAACATTATACCTAAACCCATGGTCAAGAGTAAACAT
