[The description below was written by a language model from this plasmid's Addgene catalogue record.]
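Description:
pUASP YFP Rab26 DN is a Drosophila expression plasmid built on the pUASP backbone (about 9.9 kb without insert), a vector designed for GAL4-responsive transgene expression in flies. It is propagated in E. coli under ampicillin selection; the record lists the copy number as unknown and provides no feature table, so the bacterial origin, any transformation marker and any transposon elements in the backbone are not documented here.

The payload is the D. melanogaster Rab26 coding sequence, introduced by Gateway recombination cloning and carrying a T204N substitution annotated as dominant negative. In Rab GTPases, a threonine- or serine-to-asparagine change at the equivalent position in the nucleotide-binding motif generally favours the inactive, GDP-bound state, so the mutant can interfere with the endogenous protein's function. The backbone supplies a YFP tag fused to the N terminus of Rab26, allowing the fusion protein to be visualised by fluorescence. The promoter field is given as GAL4, meaning that expression is driven from upstream activating sequences that respond to the yeast GAL4 transcription factor. The transgene is therefore silent unless GAL4 is present, and crossing to tissue- or stage-specific GAL4 driver lines determines where and when the fusion is produced.

The construct belongs to a systematic collection of tagged Drosophila Rab proteins. It is suited to studying Rab26 localisation and to disrupting Rab26-dependent membrane trafficking in chosen cell types in vivo, typically alongside wild-type or other mutant versions of the same protein.
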