Addgene plasmid #37730: pUASP YFP Rab26 DN
Depositing lab: Matthew Scott. Depositing organization: Stanford University. Publication: Thirty-one flavors of Drosophila rab proteins. Zhang J, Schulze KL, Hiesinger PR, Suyama K, Wang S, Fish M, Acar M, Hoskins RA, Bellen HJ, Scott MP. Genetics. 2007 Jun;176(2):1307-22. Epub 2007 Apr 3. 10.1534/genetics.106.066761 PubMed 17409086.
Backbone
  Vector backbone: pUASP
  Backbone size w/o insert (bp): 9939
  Vector type: Insect Expression ; Drosophila
Growth in bacteria
  Bacterial resistance: Ampicillin, 100 μg/mL
  Growth temperature: 37°C
  Growth strain: Top10
  Copy number: Unknown
Gene/Insert
  Gene/Insert name: Rab26
  Species: D. melanogaster (fly)
  Mutation: T204N (dominant negative)
  Entrez Gene: Rab26 (a.k.a. Dmel_CG34410, AAF51708, CG32439, CG34410, CG7605, DmRab26, Dmel\CG34410, Dmel_CG32439, Dmel_CG7605, rab26)
  Promoter: GAL4
  Tag / fusion protein: YFP (N terminal on backbone)
  Cloning method: Gateway Cloning
  Sequencing primers: 5′ EGFP-C; 3′ pUASp-3 5'-AGGTTTAACCAGGGGATGCT
Terms and licenses: Academic/Nonprofit Terms; Industry Terms: Not Available to Industry
How to cite: pUASP YFP Rab26 DN was a gift from Matthew Scott (Addgene plasmid # 37730 ; http://n2t.net/addgene:37730 ; RRID:Addgene_37730)
